>Addgene plasmid #214201 | pAAV-Syn1-DIO-Snca (human A53T) | addgene full sequence | sequence record 426862 | Addgene NGS Result
CCTGCAGGCAGCTGCGCGCTCGCTCGCTCACTGAGGCCGCCCGGGCGTCGGGCGACCTTTGGTCGCCCGG
CCTCAGTGAGCGAGCGAGCGCGCAGAGAGGGAGTGGCCAACTCCATCACTAGGGGTTCCTGCGGCCGCTC
GGTCCGCACGTGTCCCCAGCATGCCTGCTATTGTCTTCCCAATCCTCCCCCTTGCTGTCCTGCCCCACCC
CACCCCCCAGAATAGAATGACACCTACTCAGACAATGCGATGCAATTTCCTCATTTTATTAGGAAAGGAC
AGTGGGAGTGGCACCTTCCAGGGTCAAGGAAGGCACGGGGGAGGGGCAAACAACAGATGGCTGGCAACTA
GAAGGCACAGTCGAGGCAGATCGATCTCTCGAGCAGCGCTCGGTATCGATGCGGGGAGGCGGCCCAAAGG
GAGATCCGACTCGTCTGAGGGCGAAGGCGAAGACGCGGAAGAGGCCGCAGAGCCGGCAGCAGGCCGCGGG
AAGGAAGGTCCGCTGGATTGAGGGCCGAAGGGACGTAGCAGAAGGACGTCCCGCGCAGAATCCAGGTGGC
AACATAGGCGAGCAGCCAAGGAAAGGACGATGATTTCCCCGACAACACCACGGAATTGTCAGTGCCCAAC
AGCCGAGCCCCTGTCCAGCAGCGGGCAAGGCAGGCGGCGATGAGTTCCGCCGTGGCAATAGGGAGGGGGA
AAGCGAAAGTCCCGGAAAGGAGCTGACAGGTGGTGGCAATGCCCCAACCAGTGGGGGTTGCGTCAGCAAA
CACAGTGCACACCACGCCACGTTGCCTGACAACGGGCCACAACTCCTCATAAAGAGACAGCAACCAGGAT
TTATACAAGGAGGAGAAAATGAAAGCCATACGGGAAGCAATAGCATGATACAAAGGCATTAAAGCAGCGT
ATCCACATAGCGTAAAAGGAGCAACATAGTTAAGAATACCAGTCAATCTTTCACAAATTTTGTAATCCAG
AGGTTGATTATCGATAAGCTTGATGATCTTCGATAACTTCGTATAGGATACTTTATACGAAGTTATTGCG
ATTCGGATAACTTCGTATAGCATACATTATACGAAGTTATCAAGGCCGGCCAGGTTGGCGCGCCATGGAT
GTATTCATGAAAGGACTTTCAAAGGCCAAGGAGGGAGTTGTGGCTGCTGCTGAGAAAACCAAACAGGGTG
TGGCAGAAGCAGCAGGAAAGACAAAAGAGGGTGTTCTCTATGTAGGCTCCAAAACCAAGGAGGGAGTGGT
GCATGGTGTGACAACAGTGGCTGAGAAGACCAAAGAGCAAGTGACAAATGTTGGAGGAGCAGTGGTGACG
GGTGTGACAGCAGTAGCCCAGAAGACAGTGGAGGGAGCAGGGAGCATTGCAGCAGCCACTGGCTTTGTCA
AAAAGGACCAGTTGGGCAAGAATGAAGAAGGAGCCCCACAGGAAGGAATTCTGGAAGATATGCCTGTGGA
TCCTGACAATGAGGCTTATGAAATGCCTTCTGAGGAAGGGTATCAAGACTACGAACCTGAAGCCTAAGGC
GCGCCAAATAACTTCGTATAAAGTATCCTATACGAAGTTATTGCGATTCGGATAACTTCGTATAATGTAT
GCTATACGAAGTTATCGACGTCGACCTGAAGGGTACCGTCCACGCGTCTGCGCTCTCAGGCACGACACGA
CTCCTCCGCTGCCCACCGCAGACTGAGGCAGCGCTGAGTCGCCGGCGCCGCAGCGCAGATGGTCGCGCCC
GTGCCCCCCTATCTCGCGCCTCGCGTGGTGCGGTCCGGCTGGGCCGGCGGCGGCGCGGACGCGACCAAGG
TGGCCGGGAAGGGGAGTTTGCGGGGGACCGGCGAGTGACGTCAGCGCGCCTTCAGTGCTGAGGCGGCGGT
GGCGCGCGCCGCCAGGCGGGGGCGAAGGCACTGTCCGCGGTGCTGAAGCTGGCAGTGCGCACGCGCCTCG
CCGCATCCTGTTTCCCCTCCCCCTCTCTGATAGGGGATGCGCAATTTGGGGAATGGGGGTTGGGTGCTTG
TCCAGTGGGTCGGGGTCGGTCGTCAGGTAGGCACCCCCACCCCGCCTCATCCTGGTCCTAAAACCCACTT
GCACTCATACGCAGGGCCCTCTGCAGACGCGTGCGGCCGCAGGAACCCCTAGTGATGGAGTTGGCCACTC
CCTCTCTGCGCGCTCGCTCGCTCACTGAGGCCGGGCGACCAAAGGTCGCCCGACGCCCGGGCTTTGCCCG
GGCGGCCTCAGTGAGCGAGCGAGCGCGCAGCTGCCTGCAGGGGCGCCTGATGCGGTATTTTCTCCTTACG
CATCTGTGCGGTATTTCACACCGCATA
[95 nt withheld, positions 2338-2432]
T
[46 nt withheld, positions 2434-2479]
C
[141 nt withheld, positions 2481-2621]
CCTTTGACGTTGGAGTCCACGTTCTTT
[37 nt withheld, positions 2649-2685]
ACTCTATCTCGGGCTATTCTTTTGATTTATAAGGGATTTTGCCGATTTCGGTCTATTGGTTAAAAAATGA
GCTGATTTAACAAAAATTTAACGCGAATTTTAACAAAATATTAACGTTTACAATTTTATGGTGCACTCTC
AGTACAATCTGCTCTGATGCCGCATAGTTAAGCCAGCCCCGACACCCGCCAACACCCGCTGACGCGCCCT
GACGGGCTTGTCTGCTCCCGGCATCCGCTTACAGACAAGCTGTGACCGTCTCCGGGAGCTGCATGTGTCA
GAGGTTTTCACCGTCATCACCGAAACGCGCGAGACGAAAGGGCCTCGTGATACGCCTATTTTTATAGGTT
AATGTCATGATAATAATGGTTTCTTAGACGTCAGGTGGCACTTTTCGGGGAAATGTGCGCGGAACCCCTA
TTTGTTTATTTTTCTAAATACATTCAAATATGTATCCGCTCATGAGACAATAACCCTGATAAATGCTTCA
ATAATATTGAAAAAGGAAGAGTATGAGTATTCAACATTTCCGTGTCGCCCTTATTCCCTTTTTTGCGGCA
TTTTGCCTTCCTGTTTTTGCTCACCCAGAAACGCTGGTGAAAGTAAAAGATGCTGAAGATCAGTTGGGTG
CACGAGTGGGTTACATCGAACTGGATCTCAACAGCGGTAAGATCCTTGAGAGTTTTCGCCCCGAAGAACG
TTTTCCAATGATGAGCACTTTTAAAGTTCTGCTATGTGGCGCGGTATTATCCCGTATTGACGCCGGGCAA
GAGCAACTCGGTCGCCGCATACACTATTCTCAGAATGACTTGGTTGAGTACTCACCAGTCACAGAAAAGC
ATCTTACGGATGGCATGACAGTAAGAGAATTATGCAGTGCTGCCATAACCATGAGTGATAACACTGCGGC
CAACTTACTTCTGACAACGATCGGAGGACCGAAGGAGCTAACCGCTTTTTTGCACAACATGGGGGATCAT
GTAACTCGCCTTGATCGTTGGGAACCGGAGCTGAATGAAGCCATACCAAACGACGAGCGTGACACCACGA
TGCCTGTAGCAATGGCAACAACGTTGCGCAAACTATTAACTGGCGAACTACTTACTCTAGCTTCCCGGCA
ACAATTAATAGACTGGATGGAGGCGGATAAAGTTGCAGGACCACTTCTGCGCTCGGCCCTTCCGGCTGGC
TGGTTTATTGCTGATAAATCTGGAGCCGGTGAGCGTGGGTCTCGCGGTATCATTGCAGCACTGGGGCCAG
ATGGTAAGCCCTCCCGTATCGTAGTTATCTACACGACGGGGAGTCAGGCAACTATGGATGAACGAAATAG
ACAGATCGCTGAGATAGGTGCCTCACTGATTAAGCATTGGTAACTGTCAGACCAAGTTTACTCATATATA
CTTTAGATTGATTTAAAACTTCATTTTTAATTTAAAAGGATCTAGGTGAAGATCCTTTTTGATAATCTCA
TGACCAAAATCCCTTAACGTGAGTTTTCGTTCCACTGAGCGTCAGACCCCGTAGAAAAGATCAAAGGATC
TTCTTGAGATCCTTTTTTTCTGCGCGTAATCTGCTGCTTGCAAACAAAAAAACCACCGCTACCAGCGGTG
GTTTGTTTGCCGGATCAAGAGCTACCAACTCTTTTTCCGAAGGTAACTGGCTTCAGCAGAGCGCAGATAC
CAAATACTGTTCTTCTAGTGTAGCCGTAGTTAGGCCACCACTTCAAGAACTCTGTAGCACCGCCTACATA
CCTCGCTCTGCTAATCCTGTTACCAGTGGCTGCTGCCAGTGGCGATAAGTCGTGTCTTACCGGGTTGGAC
TCAAGACGATAGTTACCGGATAAGGCGCAGCGGTCGGGCTGAACGGGGGGTTCGTGCACACAGCCCAGCT
TGGAGCGAACGACCTACACCGAACTGAGATACCTACAGCGTGAGCTATGAGAAAGCGCCACGCTTCCCGA
AGGGAGAAAGGCGGACAGGTATCCGGTAAGCGGCAGGGTCGGAACAGGAGAGCGCACGAGGGAGCTTCCA
GGGGGAAACGCCTGGTATCTTTATAGTCCTGTCGGGTTTCGCCACCTCTGACTTGAGCGTCGATTTTTGT
GATGCTCGTCAGGGGGGCGGAGCCTATGGAAAAACGCCAGCAACGCGGCCTTTTTACGGTTCCTGGCCTT
TTGCTGGCCTTTTGCTCACATGT
Features (pLannotate 1.2.2; 18 found; start..end, strand, type, name):
     12..39      +  repeat_region  AAV2 ITR (fragment): inverted terminal repeat of adeno-associated virus serotype 2 inverted
     68..95      +  repeat_region  AAV2 ITR (fragment): inverted terminal repeat of adeno-associated virus serotype 2 inverted
    153..360     -  polyA_signal   bGH poly(A) signal: bovine growth hormone polyadenylation signal
    401..989     -  misc_feature   WPRE: woodchuck hepatitis virus posttranscriptional regulatory element
   1013..1046    +  protein_bind   lox2272: Cre-mediated recombination occurs in the 8-bp core sequence (GGATACTT). lox2272 sites are compatible with each other, but incompatible with loxP or loxN sites (Lee and Saito, 1988). Cre recombinase
   1057..1090    +  protein_bind   loxP: Cre-mediated recombination occurs in the 8-bp core sequence (GCATACAT). Cre recombinase
   1115..1534    +  CDS            SNCA: SYUA_HUMAN - Also known as NACP, PARK1. Experimental evidence at protein level: Swiss-Prot protein existence level 1. Neuronal protein that plays several roles in synaptic activity such as regulation of synaptic vesicle trafficking and subsequent neurotransmitter release. Participates as a monomer in synaptic vesicle exocytosis by enhancing vesicle priming, fusion and dilation of exocytotic fusion pores (PubMed:28288128, PubMed:30404828). Mechanistically, acts by increasing local Ca(2+) release from microdomains which is essential for the enhancement of ATP-induced exocytosis (PubMed:30404828)
   1548..1581    -  protein_bind   lox2272: Cre-mediated recombination occurs in the 8-bp core sequence (GGATACTT). lox2272 sites are compatible with each other, but incompatible with loxP or loxN sites (Lee and Saito, 1988). Cre recombinase
   1592..1625    -  protein_bind   loxP: Cre-mediated recombination occurs in the 8-bp core sequence (GCATACAT). Cre recombinase
   1658..2105    -  promoter       hSyn promoter: human synapsin I promoter; confers neuron-specific expression (Kügler et al., 2003)
   2141..2281    +  repeat_region  AAV2 ITR: inverted terminal repeat of adeno-associated virus serotype 2 inverted
   2286..2337    -  misc_feature   bom (fragment): basis of mobility region from pBR322
   2356..2811    +  rep_origin     f1 ori (sequence partly withheld): f1 bacteriophage origin of replication; arrow indicates direction of (+) strand synthesis
   2812..2861    -  misc_feature   bom (fragment): basis of mobility region from pBR322
   2963..2998    -  CDS            rop (fragment): Rop protein, which maintains plasmids at low copy number; rop
   3093..3197    +  promoter       AmpR promoter: bla
   3198..4058    +  CDS            AmpR: β-lactamase; bla; confers resistance to ampicillin, carbenicillin, and related antibiotics
   4229..4817    +  rep_origin     ori: high-copy-number ColE1/pMB1/pBR322/pUC origin of replication
