[The description below was written by a language model from this plasmid's Addgene catalogue record and pLannotate feature annotations shown in this document.]
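Description:
pAAV-Syn1-DIO-Snca (human A53T) is an adeno-associated virus transfer plasmid of about 4.9 kb, built on a pAAV backbone for Cre-dependent, neuron-restricted expression of human alpha-synuclein carrying the A53T mutation. It is propagated in bacteria through a high-copy ColE1/pUC-type origin under ampicillin selection (AmpR with its own bla promoter). The backbone also carries an f1 phage origin and small remnants of pBR322 bom and rop sequences. The payload lies between AAV2 inverted terminal repeats, which allow the cassette to be packaged into recombinant AAV particles. In the sequenced record one ITR is annotated in full, while the other is detected only as short fragments. This may reflect the difficulty of sequencing and annotating these repeats, or a partial deletion. The listed recombination-deficient growth strain is consistent with the known instability of ITRs.

The expression cassette runs on the reverse strand of the record. The human synapsin I promoter, which confers neuron-specific expression, is followed by the floxed insert, a WPRE that enhances transcript stability and expression, and a bovine growth hormone polyadenylation signal. The SNCA coding sequence lies in the opposite orientation to the promoter and is flanked on each side by a loxP and a lox2272 site, with the two pairs facing one another in the standard DIO (double-floxed inverted orientation) arrangement. Without Cre the gene is antisense and is not expressed. Cre inverts the insert through one pair of compatible sites, then excises through the other pair, which locks the coding sequence in the sense orientation. No epitope tag or fluorescent reporter is annotated. The construct suits viral delivery into Cre-driver animals to overexpress mutant alpha-synuclein in genetically defined neurons, and the associated publication concerns dopamine neurons in Parkinson's disease.
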