Addgene plasmid #214201: pAAV-Syn1-DIO-Snca (human A53T)
Purpose: For Cre-dependent expression of alpha synuclein (human gene containing A53T mutation)
Depositing lab: Thomas Hnasko. Depositing organization: University of California, San Diego (UCSD). Publication: Dopamine neurons exhibit emergent glutamatergic identity in Parkinson's disease. Steinkellner T, Conrad WS, Kovacs I, Rissman RA, Lee EB, Trojanowski JQ, Freyberg Z, Roy S, Luk KC, Lee VM, Hnasko TS. Brain. 2022 Apr 29;145(3):879-886. doi: 10.1093/brain/awab373. PubMed 35258081.
Backbone
  Vector backbone: pAAV
  Total vector size (bp): 4889
  Vector type: Mammalian Expression, AAV, Cre/Lox
Growth in bacteria
  Bacterial resistance: Ampicillin, 100 μg/mL
  Growth temperature: 30°C
  Growth strain: NEB Stable
  Copy number: Unknown
Gene/Insert
  Gene/Insert name: Snca (A53T) (alt name: alpha syncuclein)
  Species: H. sapiens (human)
  Mutation: A53T
  Entrez Gene: SNCA (a.k.a. NACP, PARK1, PARK4, PD1)
Terms and licenses: Academic/Nonprofit Terms; Industry Terms: Not Available to Industry
How to cite: pAAV-Syn1-DIO-Snca (human A53T) was a gift from Thomas Hnasko (Addgene plasmid # 214201 ; http://n2t.net/addgene:214201 ; RRID:Addgene_214201)
